>Addgene plasmid #76849 | RFK gRNA (BRDN0001148883) | addgene full sequence | sequence record 186626 | Addgene Assembled Sequence
CCCGGGTGCAAAGATGGATAAAGTTTTAAACAGAGAGGAATCTTTGCAGCTAATGGACCTTCTAGGTCTT
GAAAGGAGTGGGAATTGGCTCCGGTGCCCGTCAGTGGGCAGAGCGCACATCGCCCACAGTCCCCGAGAAG
TTGGGGGGAGGGGTCGGCAATTGATCCGGTGCCTAGAGAAGGTGGCGCGGGGTAAACTGGGAAAGTGATG
TCGTGTACTGGCTCCGCCTTTTTCCCGAGGGTGGGGGAGAACCGTATATAAGTGCAGTAGTCGCCGTGAA
CGTTCTTTTTCGCAACGGGTTTGCCGCCAGAACACAGGTAAGTGCCGTGTGTGGTTCCCGCGGGCCTGGC
CTCTTTACGGGTTATGGCCCTTGCGTGCCTTGAATTACTTCCACCTGGCTGCAGTACGTGATTCTTGATC
CCGAGCTTCGGGTTGGAAGTGGGTGGGAGAGTTCGAGGCCTTGCGCTTAAGGAGCCCCTTCGCCTCGTGC
TTGAGTTGAGGCCTGGCCTGGGCGCTGGGGCCGCCGCGTGCGAATCTGGTGGCACCTTCGCGCCTGTCTC
GCTGCTTTCGATAAGTCTCTAGCCATTTAAAATTTTTGATGACCTGCTGCGACGCTTTTTTTCTGGCAAG
ATAGTCTTGTAAATGCGGGCCAAGATCTGCACACTGGTATTTCGGTTTTTGGGGCCGCGGGCGGCGACGG
GGCCCGTGCGTCCCAGCGCACATGTTCGGCGAGGCGGGGCCTGCGAGCGCGGCCACCGAGAATCGGACGG
GGGTAGTCTCAAGCTGGCCGGCCTGCTCTGGTGCCTGGCCTCGCGCCGCCGTGTATCGCCCCGCCCTGGG
CGGCAAGGCTGGCCCGGTCGGCACCAGTTGCGTGAGCGGAAAGATGGCCGCTTCCCGGCCCTGCTGCAGG
GAGCTCAAAATGGAGGACGCGGCGCTCGGGAGAGCGGGCGGGTGAGTCACCCACACAAAGGAAAAGGGCC
TTTCCGTCCTCAGCCGTCGCTTCATGTGACTCCACGGAGTACCGGGCGCCGTCCAGGCACCTCGATTAGT
TCTCGAGCTTTTGGAGTACGTCGTCTTTAGGTTGGGGGGAGGGGTTTTATGCGATGGAGTTTCCCCACAC
TGAGTGGGTGGAGACTGAAGTTAGGCCAGCTTGGCACTTGATGTAATTCTCCTTGGAATTTGCCCTTTTT
GAGTTTGGATCTTGGTTCATTCTCAAGCCTCAGACAGTGGTTCAAAGTTTTTTTCTTCCATTTCAGGTGT
CGTGACGTACGGCCACCATGACCGAGTACAAGCCCACGGTGCGCCTCGCCACCCGCGACGACGTCCCCAG
GGCCGTACGCACCCTCGCCGCCGCGTTCGCCGACTACCCCGCCACGCGCCACACCGTCGATCCGGACCGC
CACATCGAGCGGGTCACCGAGCTGCAAGAACTCTTCCTCACGCGCGTCGGGCTCGACATCGGCAAGGTGT
GGGTCGCGGACGACGGCGCCGCCGTGGCGGTCTGGACCACGCCGGAGAGCGTCGAAGCGGGGGCGGTGTT
CGCCGAGATCGGCCCGCGCATGGCCGAGTTGAGCGGTTCCCGGCTGGCCGCGCAGCAACAGATGGAAGGC
CTCCTGGCGCCGCACCGGCCCAAGGAGCCCGCGTGGTTCCTGGCCACCGTCGGAGTCTCGCCCGACCACC
AGGGCAAGGGTCTGGGCAGCGCCGTCGTGCTCCCCGGAGTGGAGGCGGCCGAGCGCGCCGGGGTGCCCGC
CTTCCTGGAGACCTCCGCGCCCCGCAACCTCCCCTTCTACGAGCGGCTCGGCTTCACCGTCACCGCCGAC
GTCGAGGTGCCCGAAGGACCGCGCACCTGGTGCATGACCCGCAAGCCCGGTGCCTGAACGCGTTAAGTCG
ACAATCAACCTCTGGATTACAAAATTTGTGAAAGATTGACTGGTATTCTTAACTATGTTGCTCCTTTTAC
GCTATGTGGATACGCTGCTTTAATGCCTTTGTATCATGCTATTGCTTCCCGTATGGCTTTCATTTTCTCC
TCCTTGTATAAATCCTGGTTGCTGTCTCTTTATGAGGAGTTGTGGCCCGTTGTCAGGCAACGTGGCGTGG
TGTGCACTGTGTTTGCTGACGCAACCCCCACTGGTTGGGGCATTGCCACCACCTGTCAGCTCCTTTCCGG
GACTTTCGCTTTCCCCCTCCCTATTGCCACGGCGGAACTCATCGCCGCCTGCCTTGCCCGCTGCTGGACA
GGGGCTCGGCTGTTGGGCACTGACAATTCCGTGGTGTTGTCGGGGAAATCATCGTCCTTTCCTTGGCTGC
TCGCCTGTGTTGCCACCTGGATTCTGCGCGGGACGTCCTTCTGCTACGTCCCTTCGGCCCTCAATCCAGC
GGACCTTCCTTCCCGCGGCCTGCTGCCGGCTCTGCGGCCTCTTCCGCGTCTTCGCCTTCGCCCTCAGACG
AGTCGGATCTCCCTTTGGGCCGCCTCCCCGCGTCGACTTTAAGACCAATGACTTACAAGGCAGCTGTAGA
TCTTAGCCACTTTTTAAAAGAAAAGGGGGGACTGGAAGGGCTAATTCACTCCCAACGAAGACAAGATCTG
CTTTTTGCTTGTACTGGGTCTCTCTGGTTAGACCAGATCTGAGCCTGGGAGCTCTCTGGCTAACTAGGGA
ACCCACTGCTTAAGCCTCAATAAAGCTTGCCTTGAGTGCTTCAAGTAGTGTGTGCCCGTCTGTTGTGTGA
CTCTGGTAACTAGAGATCCCTCAGACCCTTTTAGTCAGTGTGGAAAATCTCTAGCAGTACGTATAGTAGT
TCATGTCATCTTATTATTCAGTATTTATAACTTGCAAAGAAATGAATATCAGAGAGTGAGAGGAACTTGT
TTATTGCAGCTTATAATGGTTACAAATAAAGCAATAGCATCACAAATTTCACAAATAAAGCATTTTTTTC
ACTGCATTCTAGTTGTGGTTTGTCCAAACTCATCAATGTATCTTATCATGTCTGGCTCTAGCTATCCCGC
CCCTAACTCCGCCCATCCCGCCCCTAACTCCGCCCAGTTCCGCCCATTCTCCGCCCCATGGCTGACTAAT
TTTTTTTATTTATGCAGAGGCCGAGGCCGCCTCGGCCTCTGAGCTATTCCAGAAGTAGTGAGGAGGCTTT
TTTGGAGGCCTAGGGACGTACCCAATTCGCCCTATAGTGAGTCGTATTACGCGCGCTCACTGGCCGTCGT
TTTACAACGTCGTGACTGGGAAAACCCTGGCGTTACCCAACTTAATCGCCTTGCAGCACATCCCCCTTTC
GCCAGCTGGCGTAATAGCGAAGAGGCCCGCACCGATCGCCCTTCCCAACAGTTGCGCAGCCTGAATGGCG
AATGGG
[124 nt withheld, positions 3367-3490]
C
[91 nt withheld, positions 3492-3582]
A
[49 nt withheld, positions 3584-3632]
CCTTTGACGTTGGAGTCCACGTTCTTT
[37 nt withheld, positions 3660-3696]
ACCCTATCTCGGTCTATTCTTTTGATTTATAAGGGATTTTGCCGATTTCGGCCTATTGGTTAAAAAATGA
GCTGATTTAACAAAAATTTAACGCGAATTTTAACAAAATATTAACGCTTACAATTTAGGTGGCACTTTTC
GGGGAAATGTGCGCGGAACCCCTATTTGTTTATTTTTCTAAATACATTCAAATATGTATCCGCTCATGAG
ACAATAACCCTGATAAATGCTTCAATAATATTGAAAAAGGAAGAGTATGAGTATTCAACATTTCCGTGTC
GCCCTTATTCCCTTTTTTGCGGCATTTTGCCTTCCTGTTTTTGCTCACCCAGAAACGCTGGTGAAAGTAA
AAGATGCTGAAGATCAGTTGGGTGCACGAGTGGGTTACATCGAACTGGATCTCAACAGCGGTAAGATCCT
TGAGAGTTTTCGCCCCGAAGAACGTTTTCCAATGATGAGCACTTTTAAAGTTCTGCTATGTGGCGCGGTA
TTATCCCGTATTGACGCCGGGCAAGAGCAACTCGGTCGCCGCATACACTATTCTCAGAATGACTTGGTTG
AGTACTCACCAGTCACAGAAAAGCATCTTACGGATGGCATGACAGTAAGAGAATTATGCAGTGCTGCCAT
AACCATGAGTGATAACACTGCGGCCAACTTACTTCTGACAACGATCGGAGGACCGAAGGAGCTAACCGCT
TTTTTGCACAACATGGGGGATCATGTAACTCGCCTTGATCGTTGGGAACCGGAGCTGAATGAAGCCATAC
CAAACGACGAGCGTGACACCACGATGCCTGTAGCAATGGCAACAACGTTGCGCAAACTATTAACTGGCGA
ACTACTTACTCTAGCTTCCCGGCAACAATTAATAGACTGGATGGAGGCGGATAAAGTTGCAGGACCACTT
CTGCGCTCGGCCCTTCCGGCTGGCTGGTTTATTGCTGATAAATCTGGAGCCGGTGAGCGTGGGTCTCGCG
GTATCATTGCAGCACTGGGGCCAGATGGTAAGCCCTCCCGTATCGTAGTTATCTACACGACGGGGAGTCA
GGCAACTATGGATGAACGAAATAGACAGATCGCTGAGATAGGTGCCTCACTGATTAAGCATTGGTAACTG
TCAGACCAAGTTTACTCATATATACTTTAGATTGATTTAAAACTTCATTTTTAATTTAAAAGGATCTAGG
TGAAGATCCTTTTTGATAATCTCATGACCAAAATCCCTTAACGTGAGTTTTCGTTCCACTGAGCGTCAGA
CCCCGTAGAAAAGATCAAAGGATCTTCTTGAGATCCTTTTTTTCTGCGCGTAATCTGCTGCTTGCAAACA
AAAAAACCACCGCTACCAGCGGTGGTTTGTTTGCCGGATCAAGAGCTACCAACTCTTTTTCCGAAGGTAA
CTGGCTTCAGCAGAGCGCAGATACCAAATACTGTTCTTCTAGTGTAGCCGTAGTTAGGCCACCACTTCAA
GAACTCTGTAGCACCGCCTACATACCTCGCTCTGCTAATCCTGTTACCAGTGGCTGCTGCCAGTGGCGAT
AAGTCGTGTCTTACCGGGTTGGACTCAAGACGATAGTTACCGGATAAGGCGCAGCGGTCGGGCTGAACGG
GGGGTTCGTGCACACAGCCCAGCTTGGAGCGAACGACCTACACCGAACTGAGATACCTACAGCGTGAGCT
ATGAGAAAGCGCCACGCTTCCCGAAGGGAGAAAGGCGGACAGGTATCCGGTAAGCGGCAGGGTCGGAACA
GGAGAGCGCACGAGGGAGCTTCCAGGGGGAAACGCCTGGTATCTTTATAGTCCTGTCGGGTTTCGCCACC
TCTGACTTGAGCGTCGATTTTTGTGATGCTCGTCAGGGGGGCGGAGCCTATGGAAAAACGCCAGCAACGC
GGCCTTTTTACGGTTCCTGGCCTTTTGCTGGCCTTTTGCTCACATGTTCTTTCCTGCGTTATCCCCTGAT
TCTGTGGATAACCGTATTACCGCCTTTGAGTGAGCTGATACCGCTCGCCGCAGCCGAACGACCGAGCGCA
GCGAGTCAGTGAGCGAGGAAGCGGAAGAGCGCCCAATACGCAAACCGCCTCTCCCCGCGCGTTGGCCGAT
TCATTAATGCAGCTGGCACGACAGGTTTCCCGACTGGAAAGCGGGCAGTGAGCGCAACGCAATTAATGTG
AGTTAGCTCACTCATTAGGCACCCCAGGCTTTACACTTTATGCTTCCGGCTCGTATGTTGTGTGGAATTG
TGAGCGGATAACAATTTCACACAGGAAACAGCTATGACCATGATTACGCCAAGCGCGCAATTAACCCTCA
CTAAAGGGAACAAAAGCTGGAGCTGCAAGCTTAATGTAGTCTTATGCAATACTCTTGTAGTCTTGCAACA
TGGTAACGATGAGTTAGCAACATGCCTTACAAGGAGAGAAAAAGCACCGTGCATGCCGATTGGTGGAAGT
AAGGTGGTACGATCGTGCCTTATTAGGAAGGCAACAGACGGGTCTGACATGGATTGGACGAACCACTGAA
TTGCCGCATTGCAGAGATATTGTATTTAAGTGCCTAGCTCGATACATAAACGGGTCTCTCTGGTTAGACC
AGATCTGAGCCTGGGAGCTCTCTGGCTAACTAGGGAACCCACTGCTTAAGCCTCAATAAAGCTTGCCTTG
AGTGCTTCAAGTAGTGTGTGCCCGTCTGTTGTGTGACTCTGGTAACTAGAGATCCCTCAGACCCTTTTAG
TCAGTGTGGAAAATCTCTAGCAGTGGCGCCCGAACAGGGACTTGAAAGCGAAAGGGAAACCAGAGGAGCT
CTCTCGACGCAGGACTCGGCTTGCTGAAGCGCGCACGGCAAGAGGCGAGGGGCGGCGACTGGTGAGTACG
CCAAAAATTTTGACTAGCGGAGGCTAGAAGGAGAGAGATGGGTGCGAGAGCGTCAGTATTAAGCGGGGGA
GAATTAGATCGCGATGGGAAAAAATTCGGTTAAGGCCAGGGGGAAAGAAAAAATATAAATTAAAACATAT
AGTATGGGCAAGCAGGGAGCTAGAACGATTCGCAGTTAATCCTGGCCTGTTAGAAACATCAGAAGGCTGT
AGACAAATACTGGGACAGCTACAACCATCCCTTCAGACAGGATCAGAAGAACTTAGATCATTATATAATA
CAGTAGCAACCCTCTATTGTGTGCATCAAAGGATAGAGATAAAAGACACCAAGGAAGCTTTAGACAAGAT
AGAGGAAGAGCAAAACAAAAGTAAGACCACCGCACAGCAAGCGGCCGCTGATCTTCAGACCTGGAGGAGG
AGATATGAGGGACAATTGGAGAAGTGAATTATATAAATATAAAGTAGTAAAAATTGAACCATTAGGAGTA
GCACCCACCAAGGCAAAGAGAAGAGTGGTGCAGAGAGAAAAAAGAGCAGTGGGAATAGGAGCTTTGTTCC
TTGGGTTCTTGGGAGCAGCAGGAAGCACTATGGGCGCAGCGTCAATGACGCTGACGGTACAGGCCAGACA
ATTATTGTCTGGTATAGTGCAGCAGCAGAACAATTTGCTGAGGGCTATTGAGGCGCAACAGCATCTGTTG
CAACTCACAGTCTGGGGCATCAAGCAGCTCCAGGCAAGAATCCTGGCTGTGGAAAGATACCTAAAGGATC
AACAGCTCCTGGGGATTTGGGGTTGCTCTGGAAAACTCATTTGCACCACTGCTGTGCCTTGGAATGCTAG
TTGGAGTAATAAATCTCTGGAACAGATTTGGAATCACACGACCTGGATGGAGTGGGACAGAGAAATTAAC
AATTACACAAGCTTAATACACTCCTTAATTGAAGAATCGCAAAACCAGCAAGAAAAGAATGAACAAGAAT
TATTGGAATTAGATAAATGGGCAAGTTTGTGGAATTGGTTTAACATAACAAATTGGCTGTGGTATATAAA
ATTATTCATAATGATAGTAGGAGGCTTGGTAGGTTTAAGAATAGTTTTTGCTGTACTTTCTATAGTGAAT
AGAGTTAGGCAGGGATATTCACCATTATCGTTTCAGACCCACCTCCCAACCCCGAGGGGACCCAGAGAGG
GCCTATTTCCCATGATTCCTTCATATTTGCATATACGATACAAGGCTGTTAGAGAGATAATTAGAATTAA
TTTGACTGTAAACACAAAGATATTAGTACAAAATACGTGACGTAGAAAGTAATAATTTCTTGGGTAGTTT
GCAGTTTTAAAATTATGTTTTAAAATGGACTATCATATGCTTACCGTAACTTGAAAGTATTTCGATTTCT
TGGCTTTATATATCTTGTGGAAAGGACGAAACACCGTATCATGCATACCTTCAAAGGTTTTAGAGCTAGA
AATAGCAAGTTAAAATAAGGCTAGTCCGTTATCAACTTGAAAAAGTGGCACCGAGTCGGTGCTTTTTTAA
GCTTGGCGTAACTAGATCTTGAGACAAATGGCAGTATTCATCCACAATTTTAAAAGAAAAGGGGGGATTG
GGGGGTACAGTGCAGGGGAAAGAATAGTAGACATAATAGCAACAGACATACAAACTAAAGAATTACAAAA
ACAAATTACAAAAATTCAAAATTTTCGGGTTTATTACAGGGACAGCAGAGATCCACTTTGGCGCCGGCTC
GAGGGGG
Features (pLannotate 1.2.2; 29 found; start..end, strand, type, name):
     14..80      +  CDS            small t antigen (fragment): SV40 (simian virus 40) small t antigen
    106..317     +  promoter       EF-1α core promoter: core promoter for human elongation factor EF-1α
    318..1256    +  intron         EF-1α intron A: intron upstream of the start codon of human EF-1α
   1278..1877    +  CDS            PuroR (fragment): puromycin N-acetyltransferase; pac from Streptomyces; confers resistance to puromycin
   1893..2481    +  misc_feature   WPRE: woodchuck hepatitis virus posttranscriptional regulatory element
   2532..2551    +  misc_feature   cPPT/CTS (fragment): central polypurine tract and central termination sequence of HIV-1
   2553..2786    +  LTR            3' LTR (ΔU3): self-inactivating 3' long terminal repeat (LTR) from HIV-1
   2864..2985    +  polyA_signal   SV40 poly(A) signal: SV40 polyadenylation signal
   3025..3160    +  rep_origin     SV40 ori: SV40 origin of replication
   3181..3199    -  promoter       T7 promoter: promoter for bacteriophage T7 RNA polymerase
   3207..3362    +  CDS            lacZα (fragment): LacZα fragment of β-galactosidase; lacZ fragment
   3367..3795    +  rep_origin     f1 ori (sequence partly withheld): f1 bacteriophage origin of replication; arrow indicates direction of (+) strand synthesis
   3848..3952    +  promoter       AmpR promoter: bla
   3953..4813    +  CDS            AmpR: β-lactamase; bla; confers resistance to ampicillin, carbenicillin, and related antibiotics
   4984..5572    +  rep_origin     ori: high-copy-number ColE1/pMB1/pBR322/pUC origin of replication
   5755..5847    +  CDS            lacI (fragment): lac repressor; lacI; The lac repressor binds to the lac operator to inhibit transcription in E. coli. This inhibition can be relieved by adding lactose or isopropyl-β-D-thiogalactopyranoside (IPTG).
   5860..5881    +  protein_bind   CAP binding site: CAP binding activates transcription in the presence of cAMP. E. coli catabolite activator protein
   5896..5926    +  promoter       lac promoter: promoter for the E. coli lac operon
   5934..5950    +  protein_bind   lac operator: The lac repressor binds to the lac operator to inhibit transcription in E. coli. This inhibition can be relieved by adding lactose or isopropyl-β-D-thiogalactopyranoside (IPTG). lac repressor encoded by lacI
   5995..6013    +  promoter       T3 promoter: promoter for bacteriophage T3 RNA polymerase
   6041..6267    +  promoter       RSV promoter: Rous sarcoma virus enhancer/promoter
   6268..6448    +  LTR            5' LTR (truncated): truncated 5' long terminal repeat (LTR) from HIV-1
   6495..6620    +  misc_feature   HIV-1 Ψ: packaging signal of human immunodeficiency virus type 1
   6604..6967    +  CDS            HIV-1 gag (fragment): gag protein from human immunodeficiency virus 1; gag
   7113..7346    +  misc_feature   RRE: The Rev response element (RRE) of HIV-1 allows for Rev-dependent mRNA export from the nucleus to the cytoplasm.
   7723..7749    +  CDS            Rev (fragment): human immunodeficiency virus 1 (HIV-1) Rev protein; rev; enhances nuclear export of unspliced and incompletely spliced viral mRNAs
   7753..7993    +  promoter       U6 promoter: RNA polymerase III promoter for human U6 snRNA
   8023..8098    +  misc_RNA       gRNA scaffold: guide RNA scaffold for the Streptococcus pyogenes CRISPR/Cas9 system
   8154..8271    +  misc_feature   cPPT/CTS: central polypurine tract and central termination sequence of HIV-1
