[The description below was written by a language model from this plasmid's Addgene catalogue record and pLannotate feature annotations shown in this document.]
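Description:
RFK gRNA (BRDN0001148883) is a third-generation lentiviral guide RNA plasmid built on the lentiGuide-Puro backbone and designed to target the human RFK gene (riboflavin kinase, reference transcript NM_018339.5) for CRISPR/Cas9 editing. It is propagated in E. coli as a high-copy plasmid through a ColE1/pUC-type origin with ampicillin selection from the β-lactamase gene. The backbone also carries an f1 origin, an SV40 origin and poly(A) signal, and remnants of lac and T7/T3 cloning-vector sequences.

The lentiviral transfer cassette begins with an RSV promoter fused to a truncated HIV-1 5' LTR, which makes genomic RNA production independent of Tat. This is followed by the Ψ packaging signal with a partial gag sequence and the Rev response element, which supports Rev-dependent nuclear export. Within the cassette, a human U6 RNA polymerase III promoter drives the RFK-specific spacer joined to the Streptococcus pyogenes gRNA scaffold, with a cPPT/CTS element just downstream. A separate EF-1α core promoter with its intron A then expresses puromycin N-acetyltransferase, allowing puromycin selection of transduced mammalian cells. A WPRE enhances transcript expression, and a self-inactivating ΔU3 3' LTR closes the cassette.

The plasmid does not encode Cas9, so it must be used with a separate Cas9 vector such as lentiCas9-Blast or in cells that already express Cas9. It belongs to a human kinome gRNA collection associated with work on optimised sgRNA design. Its typical use is to produce lentivirus for stable guide delivery and knockout of RFK in human cells.
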