Addgene plasmid #76849: RFK gRNA (BRDN0001148883)
Purpose: 3rd generation lentiviral gRNA plasmid targeting human RFK
Depositing lab: John Doench & David Root. Depositing organization: Broad Institute. Publication: Optimized sgRNA design to maximize activity and minimize off-target effects of CRISPR-Cas9. Doench JG, Fusi N, Sullender M, Hegde M, Vaimberg EW, Donovan KF, Smith I, Tothova Z, Wilen C, Orchard R, Virgin HW, Listgarten J, Root DE. Nat Biotechnol. 2016 Jan 18. doi: 10.1038/nbt.3437. PubMed 26780180.
Backbone
  Vector backbone: lentiGuide-Puro
  Backbone manufacturer: Zhang Lab (Addgene plasmid # 52963)
  Vector type: Mammalian Expression, Lentiviral, CRISPR
  Selectable markers: Puromycin
Growth in bacteria
  Bacterial resistance: Ampicillin, 100 μg/mL
  Growth temperature: 37°C
  Growth strain: DH5alpha
  Copy number: High Copy
Gene/Insert
  Gene/Insert name: RFK (alt names: RFK; NM_018339.5)
  gRNA/shRNA sequence: TATCATGCATACCTTCAAAG
  Species: H. sapiens (human)
  Entrez Gene: RFK (a.k.a. RIFK, FLJ11149, RP11-422N19.2)
  Promoter: hU6
  Cloning method: Unknown
  Sequencing primers: 5′ U6-F; 3′ pS2-R
Terms and licenses: Academic/Nonprofit Terms; Industry Terms: Not Available to Industry
Depositor comments: The gRNA was designed to target the following Genbank reference sequence(s): NM_018339.5. Note that this plasmid does NOT contain Cas9. It should be used in conjunction with lentiCas9-Blast (Addgene #52962) or otherwise with cell lines already expressing Cas9. Browse the full kinome gRNA library at http://www.addgene.org/pooled-library/broadgpp-human-kinome/ or visit http://www.broadinstitute.org/rnai/public/ for detailed protocols and information.
How to cite: RFK gRNA (BRDN0001148883) was a gift from John Doench & David Root (Addgene plasmid # 76849 ; http://n2t.net/addgene:76849 ; RRID:Addgene_76849)
