>Addgene plasmid #76849 | RFK gRNA (BRDN0001148883) | depositor partial sequence | sequence record 144309 | Target Sequence
TATCATGCATACCTTCAAAG
