>Addgene plasmid #76849 | RFK gRNA (BRDN0001148883) | addgene partial sequence | sequence record 186625 | hU6-F
GAAAGTAATAATTTCTTGGGTAGTTTGCAGTTTTAAAATTATGTTTTAAAATGGACTATCATATGCTTAC
CGTAACTTGAAAGTATTTCGATTTCTTGGCTTTATATATCTTGTGGAAAGGACGAAACACCGTATCATGC
ATACCTTCAAAGTTTTAGAGCTAGAAATAGCAAGTTAAAATAAGGCTAGTCCGTTATCAACTTGAAAAAG
TGGCACCGAGTCGGTGCTTTTTTAAGCTTGGCGTAACTAGATCTTGAGACAAATGGCAGTATTCATCCAC
AATTTTAAAAGAAAAGGGGGGATTGGGGGGTACAGTGCAGGGGAAAGAATAGTAGACATAATAGCAACAG
ACATACAAACTAAAGAATTACAAAAACAAATTACAAAAATTCAAAATTTTCGGGTTTATTACAGGGACAG
CAGAGATCCACTTTGGCGCCGGCTCGAGGGGGCCCGGGTGCAAAGATGGATAAAGTTTTAAACAGAGAGG
AATCTTTGCAGCTAATGGACCTTCTAGGTCTTGAAAGGAGTGGGAATTGGCTCCGGTGCCCGTCAGTGGG
CAGAGCGCAC
